Addgene plasmid #144410: TFORF2934
Purpose: Lentiviral vector for overexpressing transcription factor ORFs with unique 24-bp barcodes. Barcodes facilitate identification of transcription factors in pooled screens.
Depositing lab: Feng Zhang. Depositing organization: Broad Institute. Publication: A transcription factor atlas of directed differentiation. Joung J, Ma S, Tay T, Geiger-Schuller KR, Kirchgatterer PC, Verdine VK, Guo B, Arias-Garcia MA, Allen WE, Singh A, Kuksenko O, Abudayyeh OO, Gootenberg JS, Fu Z, Macrae RK, Buenrostro JD, Regev A, Zhang F. Cell. 2023 Jan 5;186(1):209-229.e26. doi: 10.1016/j.cell.2022.11.026. PubMed 36608654.
Backbone
  Vector backbone: pLX_TRC317
  Backbone manufacturer: Broad Institute Genetic Perturbation Platform
  Backbone size w/o insert (bp): 8264
  Vector type: Mammalian Expression, Lentiviral
  Selectable markers: Puromycin
Growth in bacteria
  Bacterial resistance: Ampicillin, 100 μg/mL
  Growth temperature: 37°C
  Growth strain: NEB Stable
  Copy number: High Copy
Gene/Insert
  Gene/Insert name: TFEB
  Species: H. sapiens (human)
  Insert size (bp): 1634
  Entrez Gene: TFEB (a.k.a. ALPHATFEB, BHLHE35, TCFEB)
  Promoter: EF1a
  Tag / fusion protein: V5 (C terminal on insert)
  Cloning method: Gateway Cloning
  Sequencing primers: 5′ GGGTGGAGACTGAAGTTAGGCCAG; 3′ CACATAGCGTAAAAGGAGCAACATAG
Resource information
  A portion of this plasmid was derived from a plasmid made by: Broad Institute Genetic Perturbation Platform
Terms and licenses: Academic/Nonprofit Terms; Industry Terms: Not Available to Industry
Depositor comments: NM_007162.2 Please test multiple small colonies in case of plasmid recombination. To make this collection available in a timely manner, a portion of this collection was not fully sequenced by Addgene. If an Addgene verified full plasmid sequence is not available, please contact us prior to placing an order to request the full sequence.
How to cite: TFORF2934 was a gift from Feng Zhang (Addgene plasmid # 144410 ; http://n2t.net/addgene:144410 ; RRID:Addgene_144410)
