[The description below was written by a language model from this plasmid's Addgene catalogue record and pLannotate feature annotations shown in this document.]
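Description:
TFORF2934 is a third-generation-style, self-inactivating lentiviral expression plasmid built on the pLX_TRC317 backbone. It carries the human transcription factor TFEB as one member of a barcoded transcription factor ORF collection. In bacteria it is maintained through a high-copy ColE1/pUC origin and ampicillin resistance, and an f1 origin is also present. The depositor notes that the plasmid can recombine, as is common for LTR-containing vectors. The sequenced record is about 9.9 kb, which matches the stated backbone plus insert.

The viral genome is transcribed from an RSV promoter fused to a truncated HIV-1 5' LTR. It contains the Ψ packaging signal, a gag fragment, the RRE for Rev-dependent export, a cPPT/CTS, WPRE to boost transcript expression, and a ΔU3 3' LTR that disables LTR promoter activity after integration. Two cassettes sit within this unit. An SV40 early promoter drives puromycin N-acetyltransferase for selecting transduced mammalian cells. Downstream, the EF-1α promoter drives the TFEB ORF, which is flanked by attB1 and attB2 sites left by Gateway cloning and is followed by a V5 epitope tag recorded as a C-terminal fusion.

TFEB is a MiT/TFE-family E-box-binding factor known as a master regulator of lysosomal biogenesis and autophagy. According to the record, each construct in the collection carries a unique 24-bp barcode, which is not annotated separately in the feature table. The barcode allows the ORF to be identified in pooled overexpression screens, such as those that test which factors direct cell differentiation.
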