Features (pLannotate 1.2.2; 34 found; start..end, strand, type, name):
      5..231     +  promoter       RSV promoter: Rous sarcoma virus enhancer/promoter
    232..412     +  LTR            5' LTR (truncated): truncated 5' long terminal repeat (LTR) from HIV-1
    459..584     +  misc_feature   HIV-1 Ψ: packaging signal of human immunodeficiency virus type 1
    568..931     +  CDS            HIV-1 gag (fragment): gag protein from human immunodeficiency virus 1; gag
   1077..1310    +  misc_feature   RRE: The Rev response element (RRE) of HIV-1 allows for Rev-dependent mRNA export from the nucleus to the cytoplasm.
   1687..1713    +  CDS            Rev (fragment): human immunodeficiency virus 1 (HIV-1) Rev protein; rev; enhances nuclear export of unspliced and incompletely spliced viral mRNAs
   1720..1743    +  promoter       SV40 promoter (fragment): SV40 early promoter
   1744..1815    +  promoter       SV40 promoter (fragment): SV40 enhancer and early promoter
   1839..1974    +  rep_origin     SV40 ori: SV40 origin of replication
   2020..2616    +  CDS            PuroR (fragment): puromycin N-acetyltransferase; pac from Streptomyces; confers resistance to puromycin
   2665..2782    +  misc_feature   cPPT/CTS: central polypurine tract and central termination sequence of HIV-1
   2847..2913    +  CDS            small t antigen (fragment): SV40 (simian virus 40) small t antigen
   2920..4098    +  promoter       EF-1α promoter: strong constitutive promoter for human elongation factor EF-1α
   4119..4136    +  protein_bind   attB1 (fragment): mutant version of attB; core recombination site for the Gateway® BP reaction BP Clonase™
   4142..5569    +  CDS            TFEB: TFEB_HUMAN - Also known as BHLHE35. Experimental evidence at protein level: Swiss-Prot protein existence level 1. Transcription factor that acts as a master regulator of lysosomal biogenesis, autophagy, lysosomal exocytosis, lipid catabolism, energy metabolism and immune response (PubMed:21617040, PubMed:22576015, PubMed:22343943, PubMed:22692423, PubMed:30120233, PubMed:31672913). Specifically recognizes and binds E-box sequences (5'-CANNTG-3'); efficient DNA-binding requires dimerization with itself or with another MiT/TFE family member such as TFE3 or MITF (PubMed:1748288, PubMed:19556463,
   5572..5595    -  protein_bind   attB2: mutant version of attB; recombination site for the Gateway® BP reaction BP Clonase™
   5603..5644    +  CDS            V5 tag: epitope tag from simian virus 5
   5660..5713    +  promoter       U6 promoter (fragment): RNA polymerase III promoter for human U6 snRNA
   5755..6343    +  misc_feature   WPRE: woodchuck hepatitis virus posttranscriptional regulatory element
   6394..6413    +  misc_feature   cPPT/CTS (fragment): central polypurine tract and central termination sequence of HIV-1
   6415..6648    +  LTR            3' LTR (ΔU3): self-inactivating 3' long terminal repeat (LTR) from HIV-1
   6726..6847    +  polyA_signal   SV40 poly(A) signal: SV40 polyadenylation signal
   6887..7022    +  rep_origin     SV40 ori: SV40 origin of replication
   7043..7061    -  promoter       T7 promoter: promoter for bacteriophage T7 RNA polymerase
   7069..7224    +  CDS            lacZα (fragment): LacZα fragment of β-galactosidase; lacZ fragment
   7229..7657    +  rep_origin     f1 ori (sequence partly withheld): f1 bacteriophage origin of replication; arrow indicates direction of (+) strand synthesis
   7710..7814    +  promoter       AmpR promoter: bla
   7815..8675    +  CDS            AmpR: β-lactamase; bla; confers resistance to ampicillin, carbenicillin, and related antibiotics
   8846..9434    +  rep_origin     ori: high-copy-number ColE1/pMB1/pBR322/pUC origin of replication
   9617..9709    +  CDS            lacI (fragment): lac repressor; lacI; The lac repressor binds to the lac operator to inhibit transcription in E. coli. This inhibition can be relieved by adding lactose or isopropyl-β-D-thiogalactopyranoside (IPTG).
   9722..9743    +  protein_bind   CAP binding site: CAP binding activates transcription in the presence of cAMP. E. coli catabolite activator protein
   9758..9788    +  promoter       lac promoter: promoter for the E. coli lac operon
   9796..9812    +  protein_bind   lac operator: The lac repressor binds to the lac operator to inhibit transcription in E. coli. This inhibition can be relieved by adding lactose or isopropyl-β-D-thiogalactopyranoside (IPTG). lac repressor encoded by lacI
   9857..9875    +  promoter       T3 promoter: promoter for bacteriophage T3 RNA polymerase
>Addgene plasmid #144410 | TFORF2934 | addgene full sequence | sequence record 407314 | Addgene NGS Result
TTAATGTAGTCTTATGCAATACTCTTGTAGTCTTGCAACATGGTAACGATGAGTTAGCAACATGCCTTAC
AAGGAGAGAAAAAGCACCGTGCATGCCGATTGGTGGAAGTAAGGTGGTACGATCGTGCCTTATTAGGAAG
GCAACAGACGGGTCTGACATGGATTGGACGAACCACTGAATTGCCGCATTGCAGAGATATTGTATTTAAG
TGCCTAGCTCGATACATAAACGGGTCTCTCTGGTTAGACCAGATCTGAGCCTGGGAGCTCTCTGGCTAAC
TAGGGAACCCACTGCTTAAGCCTCAATAAAGCTTGCCTTGAGTGCTTCAAGTAGTGTGTGCCCGTCTGTT
GTGTGACTCTGGTAACTAGAGATCCCTCAGACCCTTTTAGTCAGTGTGGAAAATCTCTAGCAGTGGCGCC
CGAACAGGGACTTGAAAGCGAAAGGGAAACCAGAGGAGCTCTCTCGACGCAGGACTCGGCTTGCTGAAGC
GCGCACGGCAAGAGGCGAGGGGCGGCGACTGGTGAGTACGCCAAAAATTTTGACTAGCGGAGGCTAGAAG
GAGAGAGATGGGTGCGAGAGCGTCAGTATTAAGCGGGGGAGAATTAGATCGCGATGGGAAAAAATTCGGT
TAAGGCCAGGGGGAAAGAAAAAATATAAATTAAAACATATAGTATGGGCAAGCAGGGAGCTAGAACGATT
CGCAGTTAATCCTGGCCTGTTAGAAACATCAGAAGGCTGTAGACAAATACTGGGACAGCTACAACCATCC
CTTCAGACAGGATCAGAAGAACTTAGATCATTATATAATACAGTAGCAACCCTCTATTGTGTGCATCAAA
GGATAGAGATAAAAGACACCAAGGAAGCTTTAGACAAGATAGAGGAAGAGCAAAACAAAAGTAAGACCAC
CGCACAGCAAGCGGCCGCTGATCTTCAGACCTGGAGGAGGAGATATGAGGGACAATTGGAGAAGTGAATT
ATATAAATATAAAGTAGTAAAAATTGAACCATTAGGAGTAGCACCCACCAAGGCAAAGAGAAGAGTGGTG
CAGAGAGAAAAAAGAGCAGTGGGAATAGGAGCTTTGTTCCTTGGGTTCTTGGGAGCAGCAGGAAGCACTA
TGGGCGCAGCGTCAATGACGCTGACGGTACAGGCCAGACAATTATTGTCTGGTATAGTGCAGCAGCAGAA
CAATTTGCTGAGGGCTATTGAGGCGCAACAGCATCTGTTGCAACTCACAGTCTGGGGCATCAAGCAGCTC
CAGGCAAGAATCCTGGCTGTGGAAAGATACCTAAAGGATCAACAGCTCCTGGGGATTTGGGGTTGCTCTG
GAAAACTCATTTGCACCACTGCTGTGCCTTGGAATGCTAGTTGGAGTAATAAATCTCTGGAACAGATTTG
GAATCACACGACCTGGATGGAGTGGGACAGAGAAATTAACAATTACACAAGCTTAATACACTCCTTAATT
GAAGAATCGCAAAACCAGCAAGAAAAGAATGAACAAGAATTATTGGAATTAGATAAATGGGCAAGTTTGT
GGAATTGGTTTAACATAACAAATTGGCTGTGGTATATAAAATTATTCATAATGATAGTAGGAGGCTTGGT
AGGTTTAAGAATAGTTTTTGCTGTACTTTCTATAGTGAATAGAGTTAGGCAGGGATATTCACCATTATCG
TTTCAGACCCACCTCCCAACCCCGAGGGGACCCATGCATTGCATCTCAATTAGTCAGCAACCAGGTGTGG
AAAGTCCCCAGGCTCCCCAGCAGGCAGAAGTATGCAAAGCATGCGTCTCAATTAGTCAGCAACCATAGTC
CCGCCCCTAACTCCGCCCATCCCGCCCCTAACTCCGCCCAGTTCCGCCCATTCTCCGCCCCATGGCTGAC
TAATTTTTTTTATTTATGCAGAGGCCGAGGCCGCCTCGGCCTCTGAGCTATTCCAGAAGTAGTGAGGAGG
CTTTTTTGGAGGCCTAGGCTTTTGCAAAAAGCTTTCTAGAGGTACCACCGGAGCTTACCATGACCGAGTA
CAAGCCCACGGTGCGCCTCGCCACCCGCGACGACGTCCCCAGGGCCGTACGCACCCTCGCCGCCGCGTTC
GCCGACTACCCCGCCACGCGCCACACCGTCGATCCGGACCGCCACATCGAGCGGGTCACCGAGCTGCAAG
AACTCTTCCTCACGCGCGTCGGGCTCGACATCGGCAAGGTGTGGGTCGCGGACGACGGCGCCGCCGTGGC
GGTCTGGACCACGCCGGAGAGCGTCGAAGCGGGGGCGGTGTTCGCCGAGATCGGCCCGCGCATGGCCGAG
TTGAGCGGTTCCCGGCTGGCCGCGCAGCAACAGATGGAAGGCCTCCTGGCGCCGCACCGGCCCAAGGAGC
CCGCGTGGTTCCTGGCCACCGTCGGCGTCTCGCCCGACCACCAGGGCAAGGGTCTGGGCAGCGCCGTCGT
GCTCCCCGGAGTGGAGGCGGCCGAGCGCGCCGGGGTGCCCGCCTTCCTGGAGACCTCCGCGCCCCGCAAC
CTCCCCTTCTACGAGCGGCTCGGCTTCACCGTCACCGCCGACGTCGAGGTGCCCGAAGGACCGCGCACCT
GGTGCATGACCCGCAAGCCCGGTGCCAGTTAACGAATTCTAGATCTTGAGACAAATGGCAGTATTCATCC
ACAATTTTAAAAGAAAAGGGGGGATTGGGGGGTACAGTGCAGGGGAAAGAATAGTAGACATAATAGCAAC
AGACATACAAACTAAAGAATTACAAAAACAAATTACAAAAATTCAAAATTTTCGGGTTTATTACAGGGAC
AGCAGAGATCCACTTTGGCGCCGGCTCGAGGCCTGCAGGTGCAAAGATGGATAAAGTTTTAAACAGAGAG
GAATCTTTGCAGCTAATGGACCTTCTAGGTCTTGAAAGGAGTGGGAATTGGCTCCGGTGCCCGTCAGTGG
GCAGAGCGCACATCGCCCACAGTCCCCGAGAAGTTGGGGGGAGGGGTCGGCAATTGAACCGGTGCCTAGA
GAAGGTGGCGCGGGGTAAACTGGGAAAGTGATGTCGTGTACTGGCTCCGCCTTTTTCCCGAGGGTGGGGG
AGAACCGTATATAAGTGCAGTAGTCGCCGTGAACGTTCTTTTTCGCAACGGGTTTGCCGCCAGAACACAG
GTAAGTGCCGTGTGTGGTTCCCGCGGGCCTGGCCTCTTTACGGGTTATGGCCCTTGCGTGCCTTGAATTA
CTTCCACCTGGCTGCAGTACGTGATTCTTGATCCCGAGCTTCGGGTTGGAAGTGGGTGGGAGAGTTCGAG
GCCTTGCGCTTAAGGAGCCCCTTCGCCTCGTGCTTGAGTTGAGGCCTGGCCTGGGCGCTGGGGCCGCCGC
GTGCGAATCTGGTGGCACCTTCGCGCCTGTCTCGCTGCTTTCGATAAGTCTCTAGCCATTTAAAATTTTT
GATGACCTGCTGCGACGCTTTTTTTCTGGCAAGATAGTCTTGTAAATGCGGGCCAAGATCTGCACACTGG
TATTTCGGTTTTTGGGGCCGCGGGCGGCGACGGGGCCCGTGCGTCCCAGCGCACATGTTCGGCGAGGCGG
GGCCTGCGAGCGCGGCCACCGAGAATCGGACGGGGGTAGTCTCAAGCTGGCCGGCCTGCTCTGGTGCCTG
GCCTCGCGCCGCCGTGTATCGCCCCGCCCTGGGCGGCAAGGCTGGCCCGGTCGGCACCAGTTGCGTGAGC
GGAAAGATGGCCGCTTCCCGGCCCTGCTGCAGGGAGCTCAAAATGGAGGACGCGGCGCTCGGGAGAGCGG
GCGGGTGAGTCACCCACACAAAGGAAAAGGGCCTTTCCGTCCTCAGCCGTCGCTTCATGTGACTCCACGG
AGTACCGGGCGCCGTCCAGGCACCTCGATTAGTTCTCGAGCTTTTGGAGTACGTCGTCTTTAGGTTGGGG
GGAGGGGTTTTATGCGATGGAGTTTCCCCACACTGAGTGGGTGGAGACTGAAGTTAGGCCAGCTTGGCAC
TTGATGTAATTCTCCTTGGAATTTGCCCTTTTTGAGTTTGGATCTTGGTTCATTCTCAAGCCTCAGACAG
TGGTTCAAAGTTTTTTTCTTCCATTTCAGGTGTCGTGAGGCTAGCATCGATTGATCAACAAGTTTGTACA
AAAAAGTTGGCATGGCGTCACGCATAGGGTTGCGCATGCAGCTCATGCGGGAGCAGGCGCAGCAGGAGGA
GCAGCGGGAGCGCATGCAGCAACAGGCTGTCATGCATTACATGCAGCAGCAGCAGCAGCAGCAACAGCAG
CAGCTCGGAGGGCCGCCCACCCCGGCCATCAATACCCCCGTCCACTTCCAGTCGCCACCACCTGTGCCTG
GGGAGGTGTTGAAGGTGCAGTCCTACCTGGAGAATCCCACATCCTACCATCTGCAGCAGTCGCAGCATCA
GAAGGTGCGGGAGTACCTGTCCGAGACCTATGGGAACAAGTTTGCTGCCCACATCAGCCCAGCCCAGGGC
TCTCCGAAACCCCCACCAGCCGCCTCCCCAGGGGTGCGAGCTGGACACGTGCTGTCCTCCTCCGCTGGCA
ACAGTGCTCCCAATAGCCCCATGGCCATGCTGCACATTGGCTCCAACCCTGAGAGGGAGTTGGATGATGT
CATTGACAACATTATGCGTCTGGACGATGTCCTTGGCTACATCAATCCTGAAATGCAGATGCCCAACACG
CTACCCCTGTCCAGCAGCCACCTGAATGTGTACAGCAGCGACCCCCAGGTCACAGCCTCCCTGGTGGGCG
TCACCAGCAGCTCCTGCCCTGCGGACCTGACCCAGAAGCGAGAGCTCACAGATGCTGAGAGCAGGGCCCT
GGCCAAGGAGCGGCAGAAGAAAGACAATCACAACTTAATTGAAAGGAGACGAAGGTTCAACATCAATGAC
CGCATCAAGGAGTTGGGAATGCTGATCCCCAAGGCCAATGACCTGGACGTGCGCTGGAACAAGGGCACCA
TCCTCAAGGCCTCTGTGGATTACATCCGGAGGATGCAGAAGGACCTGCAAAAGTCCAGGGAGCTGGAGAA
CCACTCTCGCCGCCTGGAGATGACCAACAAGCAGCTCTGGCTCCGTATCCAGGAGCTGGAGATGCAGGCT
CGAGTGCACGGCCTCCCTACCACCTCCCCGTCCGGCATGAACATGGCTGAGCTGGCCCAGCAGGTGGTGA
AGCAGGAGCTGCCTAGCGAAGAGGGCCCAGGGGAGGCCCTGATGCTGGGGGCTGAGGTCCCTGACCCTGA
GCCACTGCCAGCTCTGCCCCCGCAAGCCCCGCTGCCCCTGCCCACCCAGCCACCATCCCCATTCCATCAC
CTGGACTTCAGCCACAGCCTGAGCTTTGGGGGCAGGGAGGACGAGGGTCCCCCGGGCTACCCCGAACCCC
TGGCGCCGGGGCATGGCTCCCCATTCCCCAGCCTGTCCAAGAAGGATCTGGACCTCATGCTCCTGGACGA
CTCACTGCTACCGCTGGCCTCTGATCCACTTCTGTCCACCATGTCCCCCGAGGCCTCCAAGGCCAGCAGC
CGCCGGAGCAGCTTCAGCATGGAGGAGGGCGATGTGCTGTGCCCAACTTTCTTGTACAAAGTGGTTGATA
TCGGTAAGCCTATCCCTAACCCTCTCCTCGGTCTCGATTCTACGTAGTAATGAACTAGTCCGTAACTTGA
AAGTATTTCGATTTCTTGGCTTTATATATCTTGTGGAAAGGACGATGCGCACGATATTATTTTTACCTTA
CGCGTTAAGTCGACAATCAACCTCTGGATTACAAAATTTGTGAAAGATTGACTGGTATTCTTAACTATGT
TGCTCCTTTTACGCTATGTGGATACGCTGCTTTAATGCCTTTGTATCATGCTATTGCTTCCCGTATGGCT
TTCATTTTCTCCTCCTTGTATAAATCCTGGTTGCTGTCTCTTTATGAGGAGTTGTGGCCCGTTGTCAGGC
AACGTGGCGTGGTGTGCACTGTGTTTGCTGACGCAACCCCCACTGGTTGGGGCATTGCCACCACCTGTCA
GCTCCTTTCCGGGACTTTCGCTTTCCCCCTCCCTATTGCCACGGCGGAACTCATCGCCGCCTGCCTTGCC
CGCTGCTGGACAGGGGCTCGGCTGTTGGGCACTGACAATTCCGTGGTGTTGTCGGGGAAATCATCGTCCT
TTCCTTGGCTGCTCGCCTGTGTTGCCACCTGGATTCTGCGCGGGACGTCCTTCTGCTACGTCCCTTCGGC
CCTCAATCCAGCGGACCTTCCTTCCCGCGGCCTGCTGCCGGCTCTGCGGCCTCTTCCGCGTCTTCGCCTT
CGCCCTCAGACGAGTCGGATCTCCCTTTGGGCCGCCTCCCCGCGTCGACTTTAAGACCAATGACTTACAA
GGCAGCTGTAGATCTTAGCCACTTTTTAAAAGAAAAGGGGGGACTGGAAGGGCTAATTCACTCCCAACGA
AGACAAGATCTGCTTTTTGCTTGTACTGGGTCTCTCTGGTTAGACCAGATCTGAGCCTGGGAGCTCTCTG
GCTAACTAGGGAACCCACTGCTTAAGCCTCAATAAAGCTTGCCTTGAGTGCTTCAAGTAGTGTGTGCCCG
TCTGTTGTGTGACTCTGGTAACTAGAGATCCCTCAGACCCTTTTAGTCAGTGTGGAAAATCTCTAGCAGT
ACGTATAGTAGTTCATGTCATCTTATTATTCAGTATTTATAACTTGCAAAGAAATGAATATCAGAGAGTG
AGAGGAACTTGTTTATTGCAGCTTATAATGGTTACAAATAAAGCAATAGCATCACAAATTTCACAAATAA
AGCATTTTTTTCACTGCATTCTAGTTGTGGTTTGTCCAAACTCATCAATGTATCTTATCATGTCTGGCTC
TAGCTATCCCGCCCCTAACTCCGCCCATCCCGCCCCTAACTCCGCCCAGTTCCGCCCATTCTCCGCCCCA
TGGCTGACTAATTTTTTTTATTTATGCAGAGGCCGAGGCCGCCTCGGCCTCTGAGCTATTCCAGAAGTAG
TGAGGAGGCTTTTTTGGAGGCCTAGGGACGTACCCAATTCGCCCTATAGTGAGTCGTATTACGCGCGCTC
ACTGGCCGTCGTTTTACAACGTCGTGACTGGGAAAACCCTGGCGTTACCCAACTTAATCGCCTTGCAGCA
CATCCCCCTTTCGCCAGCTGGCGTAATAGCGAAGAGGCCCGCACCGATCGCCCTTCCCAACAGTTGCGCA
GCCTGAATGGCGAATGGG
[124 nt withheld, positions 7229-7352]
C
[91 nt withheld, positions 7354-7444]
A
[49 nt withheld, positions 7446-7494]
CCTTTGACGTTGGAGTCCACGTTCTTT
[37 nt withheld, positions 7522-7558]
ACCCTATCTCGGTCTATTCTTTTGATTTATAAGGGATTTTGCCGATTTCGGCCTATTGGTTAAAAAATGA
GCTGATTTAACAAAAATTTAACGCGAATTTTAACAAAATATTAACGCTTACAATTTAGGTGGCACTTTTC
GGGGAAATGTGCGCGGAACCCCTATTTGTTTATTTTTCTAAATACATTCAAATATGTATCCGCTCATGAG
ACAATAACCCTGATAAATGCTTCAATAATATTGAAAAAGGAAGAGTATGAGTATTCAACATTTCCGTGTC
GCCCTTATTCCCTTTTTTGCGGCATTTTGCCTTCCTGTTTTTGCTCACCCAGAAACGCTGGTGAAAGTAA
AAGATGCTGAAGATCAGTTGGGTGCACGAGTGGGTTACATCGAACTGGATCTCAACAGCGGTAAGATCCT
TGAGAGTTTTCGCCCCGAAGAACGTTTTCCAATGATGAGCACTTTTAAAGTTCTGCTATGTGGCGCGGTA
TTATCCCGTATTGACGCCGGGCAAGAGCAACTCGGTCGCCGCATACACTATTCTCAGAATGACTTGGTTG
AGTACTCACCAGTCACAGAAAAGCATCTTACGGATGGCATGACAGTAAGAGAATTATGCAGTGCTGCCAT
AACCATGAGTGATAACACTGCGGCCAACTTACTTCTGACAACGATCGGAGGACCGAAGGAGCTAACCGCT
TTTTTGCACAACATGGGGGATCATGTAACTCGCCTTGATCGTTGGGAACCGGAGCTGAATGAAGCCATAC
CAAACGACGAGCGTGACACCACGATGCCTGTAGCAATGGCAACAACGTTGCGCAAACTATTAACTGGCGA
ACTACTTACTCTAGCTTCCCGGCAACAATTAATAGACTGGATGGAGGCGGATAAAGTTGCAGGACCACTT
CTGCGCTCGGCCCTTCCGGCTGGCTGGTTTATTGCTGATAAATCTGGAGCCGGTGAGCGTGGGTCTCGCG
GTATCATTGCAGCACTGGGGCCAGATGGTAAGCCCTCCCGTATCGTAGTTATCTACACGACGGGGAGTCA
GGCAACTATGGATGAACGAAATAGACAGATCGCTGAGATAGGTGCCTCACTGATTAAGCATTGGTAACTG
TCAGACCAAGTTTACTCATATATACTTTAGATTGATTTAAAACTTCATTTTTAATTTAAAAGGATCTAGG
TGAAGATCCTTTTTGATAATCTCATGACCAAAATCCCTTAACGTGAGTTTTCGTTCCACTGAGCGTCAGA
CCCCGTAGAAAAGATCAAAGGATCTTCTTGAGATCCTTTTTTTCTGCGCGTAATCTGCTGCTTGCAAACA
AAAAAACCACCGCTACCAGCGGTGGTTTGTTTGCCGGATCAAGAGCTACCAACTCTTTTTCCGAAGGTAA
CTGGCTTCAGCAGAGCGCAGATACCAAATACTGTTCTTCTAGTGTAGCCGTAGTTAGGCCACCACTTCAA
GAACTCTGTAGCACCGCCTACATACCTCGCTCTGCTAATCCTGTTACCAGTGGCTGCTGCCAGTGGCGAT
AAGTCGTGTCTTACCGGGTTGGACTCAAGACGATAGTTACCGGATAAGGCGCAGCGGTCGGGCTGAACGG
GGGGTTCGTGCACACAGCCCAGCTTGGAGCGAACGACCTACACCGAACTGAGATACCTACAGCGTGAGCT
ATGAGAAAGCGCCACGCTTCCCGAAGGGAGAAAGGCGGACAGGTATCCGGTAAGCGGCAGGGTCGGAACA
GGAGAGCGCACGAGGGAGCTTCCAGGGGGAAACGCCTGGTATCTTTATAGTCCTGTCGGGTTTCGCCACC
TCTGACTTGAGCGTCGATTTTTGTGATGCTCGTCAGGGGGGCGGAGCCTATGGAAAAACGCCAGCAACGC
GGCCTTTTTACGGTTCCTGGCCTTTTGCTGGCCTTTTGCTCACATGTTCTTTCCTGCGTTATCCCCTGAT
TCTGTGGATAACCGTATTACCGCCTTTGAGTGAGCTGATACCGCTCGCCGCAGCCGAACGACCGAGCGCA
GCGAGTCAGTGAGCGAGGAAGCGGAAGAGCGCCCAATACGCAAACCGCCTCTCCCCGCGCGTTGGCCGAT
TCATTAATGCAGCTGGCACGACAGGTTTCCCGACTGGAAAGCGGGCAGTGAGCGCAACGCAATTAATGTG
AGTTAGCTCACTCATTAGGCACCCCAGGCTTTACACTTTATGCTTCCGGCTCGTATGTTGTGTGGAATTG
TGAGCGGATAACAATTTCACACAGGAAACAGCTATGACCATGATTACGCCAAGCGCGCAATTAACCCTCA
CTAAAGGGAACAAAAGCTGGAGCTGCAAGC
