>Addgene plasmid #144410 | TFORF2934 | depositor partial sequence | sequence record 285345 | Insert
ATCGATTGATCAACAAGTTTGTACAAAAAAGTTGGCATGGCGTCACGCATAGGGTTGCGCATGCAGCTCA
TGCGGGAGCAGGCGCAGCAGGAGGAGCAGCGGGAGCGCATGCAGCAACAGGCTGTCATGCATTACATGCA
GCAGCAGCAGCAGCAGCAACAGCAGCAGCTCGGAGGGCCGCCCACCCCGGCCATCAATACCCCCGTCCAC
TTCCAGTCGCCACCACCTGTGCCTGGGGAGGTGTTGAAGGTGCAGTCCTACCTGGAGAATCCCACATCCT
ACCATCTGCAGCAGTCGCAGCATCAGAAGGTGCGGGAGTACCTGTCCGAGACCTATGGGAACAAGTTTGC
TGCCCACATCAGCCCAGCCCAGGGCTCTCCGAAACCCCCACCAGCCGCCTCCCCAGGGGTGCGAGCTGGA
CACGTGCTGTCCTCCTCCGCTGGCAACAGTGCTCCCAATAGCCCCATGGCCATGCTGCACATTGGCTCCA
ACCCTGAGAGGGAGTTGGATGATGTCATTGACAACATTATGCGTCTGGACGATGTCCTTGGCTACATCAA
TCCTGAAATGCAGATGCCCAACACGCTACCCCTGTCCAGCAGCCACCTGAATGTGTACAGCAGCGACCCC
CAGGTCACAGCCTCCCTGGTGGGCGTCACCAGCAGCTCCTGCCCTGCGGACCTGACCCAGAAGCGAGAGC
TCACAGATGCTGAGAGCAGGGCCCTGGCCAAGGAGCGGCAGAAGAAAGACAATCACAACTTAATTGAAAG
GAGACGAAGGTTCAACATCAATGACCGCATCAAGGAGTTGGGAATGCTGATCCCCAAGGCCAATGACCTG
GACGTGCGCTGGAACAAGGGCACCATCCTCAAGGCCTCTGTGGATTACATCCGGAGGATGCAGAAGGACC
TGCAAAAGTCCAGGGAGCTGGAGAACCACTCTCGCCGCCTGGAGATGACCAACAAGCAGCTCTGGCTCCG
TATCCAGGAGCTGGAGATGCAGGCTCGAGTGCACGGCCTCCCTACCACCTCCCCGTCCGGCATGAACATG
GCTGAGCTGGCCCAGCAGGTGGTGAAGCAGGAGCTGCCTAGCGAAGAGGGCCCAGGGGAGGCCCTGATGC
TGGGGGCTGAGGTCCCTGACCCTGAGCCACTGCCAGCTCTGCCCCCGCAAGCCCCGCTGCCCCTGCCCAC
CCAGCCACCATCCCCATTCCATCACCTGGACTTCAGCCACAGCCTGAGCTTTGGGGGCAGGGAGGACGAG
GGTCCCCCGGGCTACCCCGAACCCCTGGCGCCGGGGCATGGCTCCCCATTCCCCAGCCTGTCCAAGAAGG
ATCTGGACCTCATGCTCCTGGACGACTCACTGCTACCGCTGGCCTCTGATCCACTTCTGTCCACCATGTC
CCCCGAGGCCTCCAAGGCCAGCAGCCGCCGGAGCAGCTTCAGCATGGAGGAGGGCGATGTGCTGTGCCCA
ACTTTCTTGTACAAAGTGGTTGATATCGGTAAGCCTATCCCTAACCCTCTCCTCGGTCTCGATTCTACGT
AGTAATGAACTAGTCCGTAACTTGAAAGTATTTCGATTTCTTGGCTTTATATATCTTGTGGAAAGGACGA
TGCGCACGATATTATTTTTACCTT
