>Addgene plasmid #144410 | TFORF2934 | depositor partial sequence | sequence record 285346 | Barcode
TGCGCACGATATTATTTTTACCTT
